>Addgene plasmid #25293 | PP-HSP90 (3IED) | depositor partial sequence | sequence record 11767 | Author sequence
TCCCCTGTGGAAAAATATAATTTCAAAGCAGAGGTTAATAAAGTTATGGATATAATCGTTAATTCTTTAT
ATACAGATAAGGATGTATTTTTGAGAGAATTAATTTCGAATGCATCTGATGCGTGTGATAAGAAAAGAAT
AATATTGGAAAATAATAAATTAATAAAAGATGCTGAAGTAGTTACAAATGAGGAAATAAAAAATGAAACA
GAAAAGGAAAAAACAGAAAATGTAAATGAATCAACAGATAAAAAAGAAAACGTGGAAGAAGAAAAAAATG
ATATTAAGAAATTAATAATTAAAATAAAACCTGATAAAGAAAAAAAAACATTAACTATAACTGATAATGG
TATAGGTATGGATAAAAGTGAATTAATTAATAATCTTGGTACGATAGCTCAATCGGGAACAGCTAAATTT
TTAAAACAAATAGAAGAAGGAAAAGCAGATAGTAATTTAATAGGACAATTTGGTGTTGGTTTTTATTCTT
CTTTTCTAGTATCTAATAGAGTTGAAGTATATACAAAAAAAGAAGATCAAATTTATCGATGGTCTTCAGA
TTTGAAAGGTAGTTTTAGTGTAAATGAAATTAAAAAATATGATCAAGAATATGATGATATTAAGGGTAGT
GGAACCAAAATTATTTTACACTTAAAAGAAGAATGTGATGAATATTTAGAAGATTATAAATTAAAAGAAT
TAATTAAAAAATATTCTGAGTTTATTAAATTCCCAATAGAAATATGGTCAGAA
