>Addgene plasmid #25293 | PP-HSP90 (3IED) | addgene partial sequence | sequence record 31376 | 25293 with T7
GCGACATTCCCTCTGAATATTTTGTTTACTTTAAGAAGGAGATATACCATGCATCATCATCATCATCACA
GCAGCGGCAGAGAAAACTTGTATTTCCAGGGCTCCCCTGTGGAAAAATATAATTTCAAAGCAGAGGTTAA
TAAAGTTATGGATATAATCGTTAATTCTTTATATACAGATAAGGATGTATTTTTGAGAGAATTAATTTCG
AATGCATCTGATGCGTGTGATAAGAAAAGAATAATATTGGAAAATAATAAATTAATAAAAGATGCTGAAG
TAGTTACAAATGAGGAAATAAAAAATGAAACAGAAAAGGAAAAAACAGAAAATGTAAATGAATCAACAGA
TAAAAAAGAAAACGTGGAAGAAGAAAAAAATGATATTAAGAAATTAATAATTAAAATAAAACCTGATAAA
GAAAAAAAAACATTAACTATAACTGATAATGGTATAGGTATGGATAAAAGTGAATTAATTAATAATCTTG
GTACGATAGCTCAATCGGGAACAGCTAAATTTTTAAAACAAATAGAAGAAGGAAAAGCAGATAGTAATTT
AATAGGACAATTTGGTGTTGGTTTTTATTCTTCTTTTCTAGTATCTAATAGAGTTGAAGTATATACAAAA
AAAGAAGATCAAATTTATCGATGGTCTTCAGATTTGAAAGGTAGTTTTAGTGTAAATGAAATTAAAAAAT
ATGATCAAGAATATGATGATATTAAGGGTAGTGGAACCAAAATTATTTTACACTTAAAAGAAGAATGTGA
TGAATATTTAGAAGATTATAAATTAAAAGAATTAATTAAAAAATATTCTGAGTTTATTAAATTCCCAATA
GAAATATGGTCAGAATGATGACGAAGCTTGCGGCCGCACTCGAGGATCCGGCTGCTAACAAAGCCCCGAA
AGGAAGCTGAGTTGGCTGCTGCCACCGCG
