[The description below was written by a language model from this plasmid's Addgene catalogue record.]
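Description:
PP-HSP90 (3IED) is a bacterial expression plasmid built on the pET15-MHL backbone, a pET-family vector from a structural genomics programme. It is propagated in E. coli under ampicillin selection and is recorded as low copy, with DH5alpha listed as the maintenance strain. No feature table accompanies the record, so the origin of replication and the exact regulatory elements are not explicitly listed. The use of T7 and T7-terminator sequencing primers is consistent with the T7 promoter/terminator expression cassette typical of pET vectors, in which transcription depends on T7 RNA polymerase supplied by a suitable expression host.

The insert is a 753 bp fragment of the Plasmodium falciparum gene PF14_0417, an HSP90 family member. It encodes only residues S97 to E347, which the record describes as the N-terminal domain of the chaperone. The construct is therefore a truncated domain construct rather than a full-length open reading frame, as the purpose statement cautions. The fragment was introduced by restriction enzyme cloning and carries an N-terminal His tag, which allows purification of the recombinant protein by immobilised metal affinity chromatography. The record does not say whether a protease cleavage site separates the tag from the domain.

The stated purpose is bacterial production of protein for structure determination, and the construct is linked to the deposited structure 3IED. It is suited to producing this parasite HSP90 domain for crystallography and for related biochemical work. The plasmid is distributed under academic and nonprofit terms only.
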