Addgene plasmid #25293: PP-HSP90 (3IED)
Purpose: Bacterial expression for structure determination; may not be full ORF
Depositing lab: Cheryl Arrowsmith. Depositing organization: University of Toronto.
Backbone
  Vector backbone: pET15-MHL
  Backbone manufacturer: SGC
  Backbone size w/o insert (bp): 7737
  Vector type: Bacterial Expression
Growth in bacteria
  Bacterial resistance: Ampicillin, 100 μg/mL
  Growth temperature: 37°C
  Growth strain: DH5alpha
  Copy number: Low Copy
Gene/Insert
  Gene/Insert name: PF14_0417:S97-E347 (alt names: PDB: 3IED; HSP90, N-terminal domain)
  Species: Plasmodium falciparum
  Insert size (bp): 753
  Mutation: Contains amino acid residues 97-347
  Tag / fusion protein: His (N terminal on insert)
  Cloning method: Restriction Enzyme
  Sequencing primers: 5′ T7; 3′ T7-term
Terms and licenses: Academic/Nonprofit Terms; Industry Terms: Not Available to Industry
Depositor comments: PDB: 3IED. http://www.thesgc.org/structures/3IED/
How to cite: PP-HSP90 (3IED) was a gift from Cheryl Arrowsmith (Addgene plasmid # 25293 ; http://n2t.net/addgene:25293 ; RRID:Addgene_25293)
